>Addgene plasmid #81479 | pDONR223_AKT1_p.Q79K | addgene full sequence | sequence record 168318 | Addgene NGS result
CTTTCCTGCGTTATCCCCTGATTCTGTGGATAACCGTATTACCGCCTTTGAGTGAGCTGATACCGCTCGC
CGCAGCCGAACGACCGAGCGCAGCGAGTCAGTGAGCGAGGAAGCGGAAGAGCGCCCAATACGCAAACCGC
CTCTCCCCGCGCGTTGGCCGATTCATTAATGCAGCTGGCACGACAGGTTTCCCGACTGGAAAGCGGGCAG
TGAGCGCAACGCAATTAATACGCGTACCGCTAGCCAGGAAGAGTTTGTAGAAACGCAAAAAGGCCATCCG
TCAGGATGGCCTTCTGCTTAGTTTGATGCCTGGCAGTTTATGGCGGGCGTCCTGCCCGCCACCCTCCGGG
CCGTTGCTTCACAACGTTCAAATCCGCTCCCGGCGGATTTGTCCTACTCAGGAGAGCGTTCACCGACAAA
CAACAGATAAAACGAAAGGCCCAGTCTTCCGACTGAGCCTTTCGTTTTATTTGATGCCTGGCAGTTCCCT
ACTCTCGCGTTAACGCTAGCATGGATGTTTTCCCAGTCACGACGTTGTAAAACGACGGCCAGTCTTAAGC
TCGGGCCCCAAATAATGATTTTATTTTGACTGATAGTGACCTGTTCGTTGCAACAAATTGATGAGCAATG
CTTTTTTATAATGACAACTTTGTACAAAAAAGTTGGCACCATGAGCGACGTGGCTATTGTGAAGGAGGGT
TGGCTGCACAAACGAGGGGAGTACATCAAGACCTGGCGGCCACGCTACTTCCTCCTCAAGAATGATGGCA
CCTTCATTGGCTACAAGGAGCGGCCGCAGGATGTGGACCAACGTGAGGCTCCCCTCAACAACTTCTCTGT
GGCGCAGTGCCAGCTGATGAAGACGGAGCGGCCCCGGCCCAACACCTTCATCATCCGCTGCCTGAAGTGG
ACCACTGTCATCGAACGCACCTTCCATGTGGAGACTCCTGAGGAGCGGGAGGAGTGGACAACCGCCATCC
AGACTGTGGCTGACGGCCTCAAGAAGCAGGAGGAGGAGGAGATGGACTTCCGGTCGGGCTCACCCAGTGA
CAACTCAGGGGCTGAAGAGATGGAGGTGTCCCTGGCCAAGCCCAAGCACCGCGTGACCATGAACGAGTTT
GAGTACCTGAAGCTGCTGGGCAAGGGCACTTTCGGCAAGGTGATCCTGGTGAAGGAGAAGGCCACAGGCC
GCTACTACGCCATGAAGATCCTCAAGAAGGAAGTCATCGTGGCCAAGGACGAGGTGGCCCACACACTCAC
CGAGAACCGCGTCCTGCAGAACTCCAGGCACCCCTTCCTCACAGCCCTGAAGTACTCTTTCCAGACCCAC
GACCGCCTCTGCTTTGTCATGGAGTACGCCAACGGGGGCGAGCTGTTCTTCCACCTGTCCCGGGAGCGTG
TGTTCTCCGAGGACCGGGCCCGCTTCTATGGCGCTGAGATTGTGTCAGCCCTGGACTACCTGCACTCGGA
GAAGAACGTGGTGTACCGGGACCTCAAGCTGGAGAACCTCATGCTGGACAAGGACGGGCACATTAAGATC
ACAGACTTCGGGCTGTGCAAGGAGGGGATCAAGGACGGTGCCACCATGAAGACCTTTTGCGGCACACCTG
AGTACCTGGCCCCCGAGGTGCTGGAGGACAATGACTACGGCCGTGCAGTGGACTGGTGGGGGCTGGGCGT
GGTCATGTACGAGATGATGTGCGGTCGCCTGCCCTTCTACAACCAGGACCATGAGAAGCTTTTTGAGCTC
ATCCTCATGGAGGAGATCCGCTTCCCGCGCACGCTTGGTCCCGAGGCCAAGTCCTTGCTTTCAGGGCTGC
TCAAGAAGGACCCCAAGCAGAGGCTTGGCGGGGGCTCCGAGGACGCCAAGGAGATCATGCAGCATCGCTT
CTTTGCCGGTATCGTGTGGCAGCACGTGTACGAGAAGAAGCTCAGCCCACCCTTCAAGCCCCAGGTCACG
TCGGAGACTGACACCAGGTATTTTGATGAGGAGTTCACGGCCCAGATGATCACCATCACACCACCTGACC
AAGATGACAGCATGGAGTGTGTGGACAGCGAGCGCAGGCCCCACTTCCCCCAGTTCTCCTACTCGGCCAG
CGGCACGGCCTGCCCAACTTTCTTGTACAAAGTTGGCATTATAAGAAAGCATTGCTTATCAATTTGTTGC
AACGAACAGGTCACTATCAGTCAAAATAAAATCATTATTTGCCATCCAGCTGATATCCCCTATAGTGAGT
CGTATTACATGGTCATAGCTGTTTCCTGGCAGCTCTGGCCCGTGTCTCAAAATCTCTGATGTTACATTGC
ACAAGATAAAAATATATCATCATGCCTCCTCTAGACCAGCCAGGACAGAAATGCCTCGACTTCGCTGCTA
CCCAAGGTTGCCGGGTGACGCACACCGTGGAAACGGATGAAGGCACGAACCCAGTGGACATAAGCCTGTT
CGGTTCGTAAGCTGTAATGCAAGTAGCGTATGCGCTCACGCAACTGGTCCAGAACCTTGACCGAACGCAG
CGGTGGTAACGGCGCAGTGGCGGTTTTCATGGCTTGTTATGACTGTTTTTTTGGGGTACAGTCTATGCCT
CGGGCATCCAAGCAGCAAGCGCGTTACGCCGTGGGTCGATGTTTGATGTTATGGAGCAGCAACGATGTTA
CGCAGCAGGGCAGTCGCCCTAAAACAAAGTTAAACATTATGAGGGAAGCGGTGATCGCCGAAGTATCGAC
TCAACTATCAGAGGTAGTTGGCGTCATCGAGCGCCATCTCGAACCGACGTTGCTGGCCGTACATTTGTAC
GGCTCCGCAGTGGATGGCGGCCTGAAGCCACACAGTGATATTGATTTGCTGGTTACGGTGACCGTAAGGC
TTGATGAAACAACGCGGCGAGCTTTGATCAACGACCTTTTGGAAACTTCGGCTTCCCCTGGAGAGAGCGA
GATTCTCCGCGCTGTAGAAGTCACCATTGTTGTGCACGACGACATCATTCCGTGGCGTTATCCAGCTAAG
CGCGAACTGCAATTTGGAGAATGGCAGCGCAATGACATTCTTGCAGGTATCTTCGAGCCAGCCACGATCG
ACATTGATCTGGCTATCTTGCTGACAAAAGCAAGAGAACATAGCGTTGCCTTGGTAGGTCCAGCGGCGGA
GGAACTCTTTGATCCGGTTCCTGAACAGGATCTATTTGAGGCGCTAAATGAAACCTTAACGCTATGGAAC
TCGCCGCCCGACTGGGCTGGCGATGAGCGAAATGTAGTGCTTACGTTGTCCCGCATTTGGTACAGCGCAG
TAACCGGCAAAATCGCGCCGAAGGATGTCGCTGCCGACTGGGCAATGGAGCGCCTGCCGGCCCAGTATCA
GCCCGTCATACTTGAAGCTAGACAGGCTTATCTTGGACAAGAAGAAGATCGCTTGGCCTCGCGCGCAGAT
CAGTTGGAAGAATTTGTCCACTACGTGAAAGGCGAGATCACCAAGGTAGTCGGCAAATAACCCTCGAGCC
ACCCATGACCAAAATCCCTTAACGTGAGTTACGCGTCGTTCCACTGAGCGTCAGACCCCGTAGAAAAGAT
CAAAGGATCTTCTTGAGATCCTTTTTTTCTGCGCGTAATCTGCTGCTTGCAAACAAAAAAACCACCGCTA
CCAGCGGTGGTTTGTTTGCCGGATCAAGAGCTACCAACTCTTTTTCCGAAGGTAACTGGCTTCAGCAGAG
CGCAGATACCAAATACTGTTCTTCTAGTGTAGCCGTAGTTAGGCCACCACTTCAAGAACTCTGTAGCACC
GCCTACATACCTCGCTCTGCTAATCCTGTTACCAGTGGCTGCTGCCAGTGGCGATAAGTCGTGTCTTACC
GGGTTGGACTCAAGACGATAGTTACCGGATAAGGCGCAGCGGTCGGGCTGAACGGGGGGTTCGTGCACAC
AGCCCAGCTTGGAGCGAACGACCTACACCGAACTGAGATACCTACAGCGTGAGCTATGAGAAAGCGCCAC
GCTTCCCGAAGGGAGAAAGGCGGACAGGTATCCGGTAAGCGGCAGGGTCGGAACAGGAGAGCGCACGAGG
GAGCTTCCAGGGGGAAACGCCTGGTATCTTTATAGTCCTGTCGGGTTTCGCCACCTCTGACTTGAGCGTC
GATTTTTGTGATGCTCGTCAGGGGGGCGGAGCCTATGGAAAAACGCCAGCAACGCGGCCTTTTTACGGTT
CCTGGCCTTTTGCTGGCCTTTTGCTCACATGTT
Features (pLannotate 1.2.2; 12 found; start..end, strand, type, name):
    121..213     +  CDS            lacI (fragment): lac repressor; lacI; The lac repressor binds to the lac operator to inhibit transcription in E. coli. This inhibition can be relieved by adding lactose or isopropyl-β-D-thiogalactopyranoside (IPTG).
    268..295     -  terminator     rrnB T2 terminator: transcription terminator T2 from the E. coli rrnB gene
    427..470     +  terminator     rrnB T1 terminator: Escherichia coli rrnB; transcription terminator T1 from the E. coli rrnB gene
    517..553     -  CDS            lacZα (fragment): LacZα fragment of β-galactosidase; lacZ fragment
    570..665     +  protein_bind   attL3: mutant version of attL; recombination site for the Gateway® LR reaction LR Clonase™
    671..2110    +  CDS            Akt1: human serine/threonine protein kinase activated by growth factors; AKT1
   2113..2211    -  protein_bind   attL2: mutant version of attL; recombination site for the Gateway® LR reaction LR Clonase™
   2229..2247    -  promoter       T7 promoter: promoter for bacteriophage T7 RNA polymerase
   2437..2460    +  promoter       Pc promoter (fragment): intI1 (promoter lies within the coding sequence); class 1 integron promoter
   2636..2692    +  CDS            GmR (fragment): gentamycin acetyltransferase; aacC1; confers resistance to gentamycin
   2699..3490    +  CDS            SmR: aminoglycoside adenylyltransferase (Murphy, 1985); aadA; confers resistance to spectinomycin and streptomycin
   3583..4171    +  rep_origin     ori: high-copy-number ColE1/pMB1/pBR322/pUC origin of replication
