[The description below was written by a language model from this plasmid's Addgene catalogue record and pLannotate feature annotations shown in this document.]
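Description:
pDONR223_AKT1_p.Q79K is a Gateway entry clone built on the Invitrogen pDONR223 backbone. It carries the human AKT1 open reading frame (reference transcript NM_005163.2) with a Q79K substitution. It belongs to the Target Accelerator Plasmid Collection, a set of wild-type and variant ORFs assembled for systematic functional testing of rare cancer-associated alleles. The plasmid is propagated in E. coli at high copy from a ColE1/pUC-type origin. It is selected with spectinomycin through the aadA (SmR) aminoglycoside adenylyltransferase gene, which lies downstream of a class 1 integron Pc promoter fragment and a short gentamicin acetyltransferase remnant.

The annotated full sequence is 4,233 nt. In it, the roughly 1.4 kb AKT1 coding sequence, which encodes a growth-factor-activated serine/threonine kinase, is flanked on both sides by attL recombination sites. The annotation software labels the upstream site attL3 and the downstream site attL2. These sites allow the ORF to be moved by LR Clonase recombination into any compatible Gateway destination vector. The record lists no promoter for the insert, so the construct is a shuttle and archive clone and is not meant for expression. rrnB T1 and T2 terminators upstream of the cassette insulate it from read-through transcription, and a T7 promoter sits just outside the downstream att site, oriented toward the insert on the opposite strand. Short lacI and lacZα fragments are backbone remnants.

The depositor notes that the clone is in the "open" configuration, with no stop codon directly after the insert. After transfer, the ORF can therefore be read through into a C-terminal tag or fusion partner supplied by the destination vector. M13 forward and reverse primer sites flank the cassette for sequence verification.
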