Addgene plasmid #81479: pDONR223_AKT1_p.Q79K
Purpose: Gateway Donor vector containing AKT1 , part of the Target Accelerator Plasmid Collection.
Depositing lab: Jesse Boehm & William Hahn & David Root. Depositing organization: Broad Institute. Publication: Systematic Functional Interrogation of Rare Cancer Variants Identifies Oncogenic Alleles. Kim E, Ilic N, Shrestha Y, Zou L, Kamburov A, Zhu C, Yang X, Lubonja R, Tran N, Nguyen C, Lawrence MS, Piccioni F, Bagul M, Doench JG, Chouinard CR, Wu X, Hogstrom L, Natoli T, Tamayo P, Horn H, Corsello SM, Lage K, Root DE, Subramanian A, Golub TR, Getz G, Boehm JS, Hahn WC. Cancer Discov. 2016 Jul;6(7):714-26. doi: 10.1158/2159-8290.CD-16-0160. Epub 2016 May 4. PubMed 27147599.
Backbone
  Vector backbone: pDONR223
  Backbone manufacturer: Invitrogen
  Backbone size w/o insert (bp): 2790
  Vector type: Gateway Entry vector
Growth in bacteria
  Bacterial resistance: Spectinomycin, 50 μg/mL
  Growth temperature: 37°C
  Growth strain: DH5alpha
  Copy number: High Copy
Gene/Insert
  Gene/Insert name: AKT1 (alt name: NM_005163.2)
  Species: H. sapiens (human)
  Mutation: Q79K
  Entrez Gene: AKT1 (a.k.a. AKT, PKB, PKB-ALPHA, PRKBA, RAC, RAC-ALPHA)
  Promoter: None
  Cloning method: Gateway Cloning
  Sequencing primers: 5′ M13pUC-fwd; 3′ M13-Rev
Terms and licenses: Academic/Nonprofit Terms; Industry Terms: Not Available to Industry
Depositor comments: Open state: NO stop codon immediately follows insert
How to cite: pDONR223_AKT1_p.Q79K was a gift from Jesse Boehm & William Hahn & David Root (Addgene plasmid # 81479 ; http://n2t.net/addgene:81479 ; RRID:Addgene_81479)
