>Addgene plasmid #81479 | pDONR223_AKT1_p.Q79K | depositor partial sequence | sequence record 154798 | Insert sequence
ATGAGCGACGTGGCTATTGTGAAGGAGGGTTGGCTGCACAAACGAGGGGAGTACATCAAGACCTGGCGGC
CACGCTACTTCCTCCTCAAGAATGATGGCACCTTCATTGGCTACAAGGAGCGGCCGCAGGATGTGGACCA
ACGTGAGGCTCCCCTCAACAACTTCTCTGTGGCGCAGTGCCAGCTGATGAAGACGGAGCGGCCCCGGCCC
AACACCTTCATCATCCGCTGCCTGAAGTGGACCACTGTCATCGAACGCACCTTCCATGTGGAGACTCCTG
AGGAGCGGGAGGAGTGGACAACCGCCATCCAGACTGTGGCTGACGGCCTCAAGAAGCAGGAGGAGGAGGA
GATGGACTTCCGGTCGGGCTCACCCAGTGACAACTCAGGGGCTGAAGAGATGGAGGTGTCCCTGGCCAAG
CCCAAGCACCGCGTGACCATGAACGAGTTTGAGTACCTGAAGCTGCTGGGCAAGGGCACTTTCGGCAAGG
TGATCCTGGTGAAGGAGAAGGCCACAGGCCGCTACTACGCCATGAAGATCCTCAAGAAGGAAGTCATCGT
GGCCAAGGACGAGGTGGCCCACACACTCACCGAGAACCGCGTCCTGCAGAACTCCAGGCACCCCTTCCTC
ACAGCCCTGAAGTACTCTTTCCAGACCCACGACCGCCTCTGCTTTGTCATGGAGTACGCCAACGGGGGCG
AGCTGTTCTTCCACCTGTCCCGGGAGCGTGTGTTCTCCGAGGACCGGGCCCGCTTCTATGGCGCTGAGAT
TGTGTCAGCCCTGGACTACCTGCACTCGGAGAAGAACGTGGTGTACCGGGACCTCAAGCTGGAGAACCTC
ATGCTGGACAAGGACGGGCACATTAAGATCACAGACTTCGGGCTGTGCAAGGAGGGGATCAAGGACGGTG
CCACCATGAAGACCTTTTGCGGCACACCTGAGTACCTGGCCCCCGAGGTGCTGGAGGACAATGACTACGG
CCGTGCAGTGGACTGGTGGGGGCTGGGCGTGGTCATGTACGAGATGATGTGCGGTCGCCTGCCCTTCTAC
AACCAGGACCATGAGAAGCTTTTTGAGCTCATCCTCATGGAGGAGATCCGCTTCCCGCGCACGCTTGGTC
CCGAGGCCAAGTCCTTGCTTTCAGGGCTGCTCAAGAAGGACCCCAAGCAGAGGCTTGGCGGGGGCTCCGA
GGACGCCAAGGAGATCATGCAGCATCGCTTCTTTGCCGGTATCGTGTGGCAGCACGTGTACGAGAAGAAG
CTCAGCCCACCCTTCAAGCCCCAGGTCACGTCGGAGACTGACACCAGGTATTTTGATGAGGAGTTCACGG
CCCAGATGATCACCATCACACCACCTGACCAAGATGACAGCATGGAGTGTGTGGACAGCGAGCGCAGGCC
CCACTTCCCCCAGTTCTCCTACTCGGCCAGCGGCACGGCC
