>Addgene plasmid #81479 | pDONR223_AKT1_p.Q79K | addgene partial sequence | sequence record 156388 | M13-F20 5'-TGTAAAACGACGGCCAGT-3'
TTCGTTGCAACAAATTGATGAGCAATGCTTTTTTATAATGACAACTTTGTACAAAAAAGTTGGCACCATG
AGCGACGTGGCTATTGTGAAGGAGGGTTGGCTGCACAAACGAGGGGAGTACATCAAGACCTGGCGGCCAC
GCTACTTCCTCCTCAAGAATGATGGCACCTTCATTGGCTACAAGGAGCGGCCGCAGGATGTGGACCAACG
TGAGGCTCCCCTCAACAACTTCTCTGTGGCGCAGTGCCAGCTGATGAAGACGGAGCGGCCCCGGCCCAAC
ACCTTCATCATCCGCTGCCTGAAGTGGACCACTGTCATCGAACGCACCTTCCATGTGGAGACTCCTGAGG
AGCGGGAGGAGTGGACAACCGCCATCCAGACTGTGGCTGACGGCCTCAAGAAGCAGGAGGAGGAGGAGAT
GGACTTCCGGTCGGGCTCACCCAGTGACAACTCAGGGGCTGAAGAGATGGAGGTGTCCCTGGCCAAGCCC
AAGCACCGCGTGACCATGAACGAGTTTGAGTACCTGAAGCTGCTGGGCAAGGGCACTTTCGGCAAGGTGA
TCCTGGTGAAGGAGAAGGCCACAGGCCGCTACTACGCCATGAAGATCCTCAAGAAGGAAGTCATCGTGGC
CAAGGACGAGGTGGCCCACACACTCACCGAGAACCGCGTCCTGCAGAACTCCAGGCACCCCTTCCTCACA
GCCCTGAAGTACTCTTTCCAGACCCACGACCGCCTCTGCTTTGTCATGGAGTACGCCAACGGGGGCGAGC
TGTTCTTCCACCTGTCCCGGGAGCGTGTGTTCTCCGAGGACCGGGCCCGCTTCTATGGCGCTGAGATTGT
GTCAGCCCTGGACTACCTGCACTCGGAGAAGAACGTGGTGTACCGGGACCTCAAGCTGGAGAACCTCATG
CTGGACAAGGACGGGCACATTAAGATCACAGACTTCGGGCTGTGCAAGGAGGGGATCAAGGACGGTGCCA
CCATGAAGACCTTTTGCGGCACACCTGAGTACCTGGCCCCCGAGGTGCTGGAGGACAATGACTACGGCCG
TGCA
